Addgene plasmid #131134: phage - ubc - nls - mcp - egfp - BirA*
Purpose: BirA* expressed as a protein fusion with MS2 coat protein (MCP) monomer and EGFP; to visualize any MS2 tagged mRNAs and to identify the RNA proximal proteome by their biotinylation.
Depositing lab: Ralf Jansen. Depositing organization: Eberhard Karls Universitaet Tuebingen.
Backbone
  Vector backbone: pHAGE-UBC
  Backbone size w/o insert (bp): 6248
  Vector type: Mammalian Expression, Lentiviral
Growth in bacteria
  Bacterial resistance: Ampicillin, 100 μg/mL
  Growth temperature: 37°C
  Growth strain: NEB Stable
  Copy number: High Copy
Gene/Insert
  Gene/Insert name: NLS-HA-MCP-EGFP-BirA* (alt name: NLS-HA-MCP-EGFP-BioID)
  Species: Synthetic
  Insert size (bp): 2493
  Mutation: BirA* = BIrA >R118G
  Promoter: human ubiquitin C (UBC)
  Tag / fusion protein: NLS, HA (N terminal on insert)
  Cloning method: Restriction Enzyme; 5′ cloning site NotI (not destroyed); 3′ cloning site ClaI (not destroyed)
  Sequencing primers: 5′ 5'-ATTACAGGGACAGCAGAGATCC-3'; 3′ WPRE-R (5'CATAGCGTAAAAGGAGCAACA-3')
Terms and licenses: Academic/Nonprofit Terms; Industry Terms: Not Available to Industry
Depositor comments: Variant of phage - ubc - nls - 2xmcp - egfp - BirA* (Addgene plasmid 131132 ) with one copy of MCP protein compared to two MCPs. Consequently, binding of two MCPs per MS2 RNA loop results in twice the number of BirA* proteins than in previous cassettes
How to cite: phage - ubc - nls - mcp - egfp - BirA* was a gift from Ralf Jansen (Addgene plasmid # 131134 ; http://n2t.net/addgene:131134 ; RRID:Addgene_131134)
