[The description below was written by a language model from this plasmid's Addgene catalogue record and pLannotate feature annotations shown in this document.]
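Description:
phage - ubc - nls - mcp - egfp - BirA* is an HIV-1-derived lentiviral transfer plasmid built on the pHAGE-UBC backbone for expression in mammalian cells, either by transfection or after packaging into lentiviral particles. It is maintained in E. coli through a high-copy ColE1/pUC-type origin and selected with ampicillin via the β-lactamase gene. The viral portion carries a truncated 5' LTR, the Ψ packaging signal with an adjoining gag fragment, the Rev response element for Rev-dependent export of the genomic RNA, the cPPT/CTS, a WPRE downstream of the payload to boost transcript expression, and a ΔU3 self-inactivating 3' LTR. Short lac, SV40 and nef fragments annotated elsewhere appear to be backbone remnants.

The payload, cloned between NotI and ClaI sites, is a single synthetic open reading frame driven by the human ubiquitin C promoter: an N-terminal nuclear localisation signal and HA tag (listed in the catalogue but not separately annotated in the feature table), one copy of the bacteriophage MS2 coat protein (MCP), EGFP, and BirA*, the promiscuous R118G mutant of the E. coli biotin ligase used for BioID. MCP binds MS2 stem-loops engineered into a transcript of interest, so the fusion tethers to MS2-tagged mRNAs. EGFP then allows those RNAs to be visualised, while BirA* biotinylates nearby proteins so that the RNA-proximal proteome can be identified. The depositor notes that this is a variant of a related construct carrying two MCP copies. Because two MCPs bind each MS2 loop, the single-MCP version brings twice as many BirA* molecules to each loop.

The annotated sequence totals 8,375 nt, somewhat less than the sum of the catalogue's backbone and insert sizes.
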