Features (pLannotate 1.2.2; 24 found; start..end, strand, type, name):
    377..634     +  LTR            5' LTR (truncated): truncated 5' long terminal repeat (LTR) from HIV-1
    681..806     +  misc_feature   HIV-1 Ψ: packaging signal of human immunodeficiency virus type 1
    790..1128    +  CDS            HIV-1 gag (fragment): gag protein from human immunodeficiency virus 1; gag
   1303..1536    +  misc_feature   RRE: The Rev response element (RRE) of HIV-1 allows for Rev-dependent mRNA export from the nucleus to the cytoplasm.
   1913..2013    +  CDS            Rev (fragment): human immunodeficiency virus 1 (HIV-1) Rev protein; rev; enhances nuclear export of unspliced and incompletely spliced viral mRNAs
   2058..2175    +  misc_feature   cPPT/CTS: central polypurine tract and central termination sequence of HIV-1
   2218..2616    +  promoter       UbC promoter: human ubiquitin C promoter
   2700..3050    +  CDS            CAPSD_BPMS2 (fragment): Experimental evidence at protein level: Swiss-Prot protein existence level 1. Acts as a translational repressor of viral replicase synthesis late in infection. This latter function is the result of capsid protein interaction with an RNA hairpin which contains the replicase ribosome-binding site. From Escherichia phage MS2 (Bacteriophage MS2).
   3063..3779    +  CDS            EGFP: EGFP is a basic (constitutively fluorescent) green fluorescent protein published in 1996, derived from Aequorea victoria. It is reported to be a rapidly-maturing weak dimer with moderate acid sensitivity.
   3789..4748    +  CDS            BirA(R118G): promiscuous R118G mutant of the E. coli biotin protein ligase (Cronan, 2005) also known as BirA* or BioID
   4765..5353    +  misc_feature   WPRE: woodchuck hepatitis virus posttranscriptional regulatory element
   5361..5426    +  CDS            nef (fragment): NEF_HV1Z2 - Experimental evidence at protein level: Swiss-Prot protein existence level 1. Extracellular Nef protein targets CD4(+) T-lymphocytes for apoptosis by interacting with CXCR4 surface receptors. From Human immunodeficiency virus type 1 group M subtype D (isolate Z2/CDC-Z34) (HIV-1).
   5428..5661    +  LTR            3' LTR (ΔU3): self-inactivating 3' long terminal repeat (LTR) from HIV-1
   5866..5970    +  promoter       AmpR promoter: bla
   5971..6831    +  CDS            AmpR: β-lactamase; bla; confers resistance to ampicillin, carbenicillin, and related antibiotics
   7002..7590    +  rep_origin     ori: high-copy-number ColE1/pMB1/pBR322/pUC origin of replication
   7773..7827    +  CDS            lacI (fragment): lac repressor; lacI; The lac repressor binds to the lac operator to inhibit transcription in E. coli. This inhibition can be relieved by adding lactose or isopropyl-β-D-thiogalactopyranoside (IPTG).
   7833..7926    +  rep_origin     SV40 ori (fragment): SV40 origin of replication
   7951..7988    +  CDS            lacI (fragment): lac repressor; lacI; The lac repressor binds to the lac operator to inhibit transcription in E. coli. This inhibition can be relieved by adding lactose or isopropyl-β-D-thiogalactopyranoside (IPTG).
   8001..8022    +  protein_bind   CAP binding site: CAP binding activates transcription in the presence of cAMP. E. coli catabolite activator protein
   8037..8067    +  promoter       lac promoter: promoter for the E. coli lac operon
   8075..8091    +  protein_bind   lac operator: The lac repressor binds to the lac operator to inhibit transcription in E. coli. This inhibition can be relieved by adding lactose or isopropyl-β-D-thiogalactopyranoside (IPTG). lac repressor encoded by lacI
   8125..8208    +  polyA_signal   SV40 poly(A) signal (fragment): SV40 polyadenylation signal
   8375..329     +  CDS            nef (fragment) (across the origin): NEF_HV1BR - Experimental evidence at protein level: Swiss-Prot protein existence level 1. Extracellular Nef protein targets CD4(+) T-lymphocytes for apoptosis by interacting with CXCR4 surface receptors (PubMed:14990729). From Human immunodeficiency virus type 1 group M subtype B (isolate BRU/LAI) (HIV-1).
>Addgene plasmid #131134 | phage - ubc - nls - mcp - egfp - BirA* | addgene full sequence | sequence record 255499 | Addgene NGS Result
TGGAAGGGCTAATTCACTCCCAAAGAAGACAAGATATCCTTGATCTGTGGATCTACCACACACAAGGCTA
CTTCCCTGATTAGCAGAACTACACACCAGGGCCAGGGGTCAGATATCCACTGACCTTTGGATGGTGCTAC
AAGCTAGTACCAGTTGAGCCAGATAAGGTAGAAGAGGCCAATAAAGGAGAGAACACCAGCTTGTTACACC
CTGTGAGCCTGCATGGGATGGATGACCCGGAGAGAGAAGTGTTAGAGTGGAGGTTTGACAGCCGCCTAGC
ATTTCATCACGTGGCCCGAGAGCTGCATCCGGAGTACTTCAAGAACTGCTGATATCGAGCTTGCTACAAG
GGACTTTCCGCTGGGGACTTTCCAGGGAGGCGTGGCCTGGGCGGGACTGGGGAGTGGCGAGCCCTCAGAT
CCTGCATATAAGCAGCTGCTTTTTGCCTGTACTGGGTCTCTCTGGTTAGACCAGATCTGAGCCTGGGAGC
TCTCTGGCTAACTAGGGAACCCACTGCTTAAGCCTCAATAAAGCTTGCCTTGAGTGCTTCAAGTAGTGTG
TGCCCGTCTGTTGTGTGACTCTGGTAACTAGAGATCCCTCAGACCCTTTTAGTCAGTGTGGAAAATCTCT
AGCAGTGGCGCCCGAACAGGGACTTGAAAGCGAAAGGGAAACCAGAGGAGCTCTCTCGACGCAGGACTCG
GCTTGCTGAAGCGCGCACGGCAAGAGGCGAGGGGCGGCGACTGGTGAGTACGCCAAAAATTTTGACTAGC
GGAGGCTAGAAGGAGAGAGATGGGTGCGAGAGCGTCAGTATTAAGCGGGGGAGAATTAGATCGCGATGGG
AAAAAATTCGGTTAAGGCCAGGGGGAAAGAAAAAATATAAATTAAAACATATAGTATGGGCAAGCAGGGA
GCTAGAACGATTCGCAGTTAATCCTGGCCTGTTAGAAACATCAGAAGGCTGTAGACAAATACTGGGACAG
CTACAACCATCCCTTCAGACAGGATCAGAAGAACTTAGATCATTATATAATACAGTAGCAACCCTCTATT
GTGTGCATCAAAGGATAGAGATAAAAGACACCAAGGAAGCTTTAGACAAGATAGAGGAAGAGCAAAACAA
AAGTAAGACCACCGCACAGCAAGCGGCCGGCCGCTGATCTTCAGACCTGGAGGAGGAGATATGAGGGACA
ATTGGAGAAGTGAATTATATAAATATAAAGTAGTAAAAATTGAACCATTAGGAGTAGCACCCACCAAGGC
AAAGAGAAGAGTGGTGCAGAGAGAAAAAAGAGCAGTGGGAATAGGAGCTTTGTTCCTTGGGTTCTTGGGA
GCAGCAGGAAGCACTATGGGCGCAGCGTCAATGACGCTGACGGTACAGGCCAGACAATTATTGTCTGGTA
TAGTGCAGCAGCAGAACAATTTGCTGAGGGCTATTGAGGCGCAACAGCATCTGTTGCAACTCACAGTCTG
GGGCATCAAGCAGCTCCAGGCAAGAATCCTGGCTGTGGAAAGATACCTAAAGGATCAACAGCTCCTGGGG
ATTTGGGGTTGCTCTGGAAAACTCATTTGCACCACTGCTGTGCCTTGGAATGCTAGTTGGAGTAATAAAT
CTCTGGAACAGATTTGGAATCACACGACCTGGATGGAGTGGGACAGAGAAATTAACAATTACACAAGCTT
AATACACTCCTTAATTGAAGAATCGCAAAACCAGCAAGAAAAGAATGAACAAGAATTATTGGAATTAGAT
AAATGGGCAAGTTTGTGGAATTGGTTTAACATAACAAATTGGCTGTGGTATATAAAATTATTCATAATGA
TAGTAGGAGGCTTGGTAGGTTTAAGAATAGTTTTTGCTGTACTTTCTATAGTGAATAGAGTTAGGCAGGG
ATATTCACCATTATCGTTTCAGACCCACCTCCCAACCCCGAGGGGACCCGACAGGCCCGAAGGAATAGAA
GAAGAAGGTGGAGAGAGAGACAGAGACAGATCCATTCGATTAGTGAACGGATCTCGACGGTATCGCCGAA
TTCACAAATGGCAGTATTCATCCACAATTTTAAAAGAAAAGGGGGGATTGGGGGGTACAGTGCAGGGGAA
AGAATAGTAGACATAATAGCAACAGACATACAAACTAAAGAATTACAAAAACAAATTACAAAAATTCAAA
ATTTTCGGGTTTATTACAGGGACAGCAGAGATCCAGTTTGGACTAGTGGCCTCCGCGCCGGGTTTTGGCG
CCTCCCGCGGGCGCCCCCCTCCTCACGGCGAGCGCTGCCACGTCAGACGAAGGGCGCAGCGAGCGTCCTG
ATCCTTCCGCCCGGACGCTCAGGACAGCGGCCCGCTGCTCATAAGACTCGGCCTTAGAACCCCAGTATCA
GCAGAAGGACATTTTAGGACGGGACTTGGGTGACTCTAGGGCACTGGTTTTCTTTCCAGAGAGCGGAACA
GGCGAGGAAAAGTAGTCCCTTCTCGGCGATTCTGCGGAGGGATCTCCGTGGGGCGGTGAACGCCGATGAT
TATATAAGGACGCGCCGGGTGTGGCACAGCTAGTTCCGTCGCAGCCGGGATTTGGGTCGCGGTTCTTGTT
TGTGGATCGCTGTGATCGTCACTTGGCGGCCGCAATGGGCCCAAAAAAGAAAAGAAAAGTTGGCTACCCC
TACGACGTGCCCGACTACGCCATCGAAGGCCGCCATATGATGGCTTCTAACTTTACTCAGTTCGTTCTCG
TCGACAATGGCGGAACTGGCGACGTGACTGTCGCCCCAAGCAACTTCGCTAACGGGATCGCTGAATGGAT
CAGCTCTAACTCGCGTTCACAGGCTTACAAAGTAACCTGTAGCGTTCGTCAGAGCTCTGCGCAGAATCGC
AAATACACCATCAAAGTCGAGGTGCCTAAAGGCGCCTGGCGTTCGTACTTAAATATGGAACTAACCATTC
CAATTTTCGCCACGAATTCCGACTGCGAGCTTATTGTTAAGGCAATGCAAGGTCTCCTAAAAGATGGAAA
CCCGATTCCCTCAGCAATCGCAGCAAACTCCGGCATCTACGCGGATTCTAGAATGGTGAGCAAGGGCGAG
GAGCTGTTCACCGGGGTGGTGCCCATCCTGGTCGAGCTGGACGGCGACGTAAACGGCCACAAGTTCAGCG
TGTCCGGCGAGGGCGAGGGCGATGCCACCTACGGCAAGCTGACCCTGAAGTTCATCTGCACCACCGGCAA
GCTGCCCGTGCCCTGGCCCACCCTCGTGACCACCCTGACCTACGGCGTGCAGTGCTTCAGCCGCTACCCC
GACCACATGAAGCAGCACGACTTCTTCAAGTCCGCCATGCCCGAAGGCTACGTCCAGGAGCGCACCATCT
TCTTCAAGGACGACGGCAACTACAAGACCCGCGCCGAGGTGAAGTTCGAGGGCGACACCCTGGTGAACCG
CATCGAGCTGAAGGGCATCGACTTCAAGGAGGACGGCAACATCCTGGGGCACAAGCTGGAGTACAACTAC
AACAGCCACAACGTCTATATCATGGCCGACAAGCAGAAGAACGGCATCAAGGTGAACTTCAAGATCCGCC
ACAACATCGAGGACGGCAGCGTGCAGCTCGCCGACCACTACCAGCAGAACACCCCCATCGGCGACGGCCC
CGTGCTGCTGCCCGACAACCACTACCTGAGCACCCAGTCCGCCCTGAGCAAAGACCCCAACGAGAAGCGC
GATCACATGGTCCTGCTGGAGTTCGTGACCGCCGCCGGGATCACTCTCGGCATGGACGAGCTGTACAAGC
TCGAGGACAAGGACAACACCGTGCCCCTGAAGCTGATCGCCCTGCTGGCCAACGGCGAGTTCCACTCTGG
CGAGCAGCTGGGAGAGACCCTGGGAATGAGCAGAGCCGCCATCAACAAGCACATCCAGACACTGAGAGAC
TGGGGAGTGGACGTGTTCACCGTGCCTGGCAAGGGCTACAGCCTGCCTGAGCCTATCCAGCTGCTGAACG
CCAAGCAGATCCTGGGACAGCTGGATGGCGGAAGCGTGGCCGTGCTGCCTGTGATCGACTCCACCAATCA
GTACCTGCTGGACAGAATCGGAGAGCTGAAGTCCGGCGACGCCTGCATCGCCGAGTACCAGCAGGCTGGC
AGAGGAGGCAGAGGACGGAAGTGGTTCAGCCCATTCGGAGCCAACCTGTACCTGTCCATGTTCTGGAGAC
TGGAGCAGGGACCTGCTGCTGCCATCGGACTGAGTCTGGTGATCGGAATCGTGATGGCCGAGGTGCTGAG
AAAGCTGGGAGCCGACAAGGTGAGAGTGAAGTGGCCTAATGACCTGTACCTCCAGGACCGCAAGCTGGCT
GGCATCCTGGTGGAGCTGACAGGCAAGACAGGCGATGCCGCTCAGATCGTGATCGGAGCCGGAATCAACA
TGGCCATGAGAAGAGTGGAGGAGAGCGTGGTGAACCAGGGCTGGATCACCCTGCAGGAGGCTGGCATCAA
CCTGGACCGGAACACCCTGGCCGCCATGCTGATCAGAGAGCTGAGAGCCGCTCTGGAGCTGTTCGAGCAG
GAGGGACTGGCTCCTTACCTGAGCAGATGGGAGAAGCTGGACAACTTCATCAACAGACCTGTGAAGCTGA
TCATCGGCGACAAGGAAATCTTCGGCATCTCCAGAGGAATCGACAAGCAGGGAGCTCTGCTGCTGGAGCA
GGACGGAATCATCAAGCCCTGGATGGGCGGAGAAATCTCCCTGAGAAGCGCAGAGAAGTAAATCGATAGA
TCCTAATCAACCTCTGGATTACAAAATTTGTGAAAGATTGACTGGTATTCTTAACTATGTTGCTCCTTTT
ACGCTATGTGGATACGCTGCTTTAATGCCTTTGTATCATGCTATTGCTTCCCGTATGGCTTTCATTTTCT
CCTCCTTGTATAAATCCTGGTTGCTGTCTCTTTATGAGGAGTTGTGGCCCGTTGTCAGGCAACGTGGCGT
GGTGTGCACTGTGTTTGCTGACGCAACCCCCACTGGTTGGGGCATTGCCACCACCTGTCAGCTCCTTTCC
GGGACTTTCGCTTTCCCCCTCCCTATTGCCACGGCGGAACTCATCGCCGCCTGCCTTGCCCGCTGCTGGA
CAGGGGCTCGGCTGTTGGGCACTGACAATTCCGTGGTGTTGTCGGGGAAATCATCGTCCTTTCCTTGGCT
GCTCGCCTGTGTTGCCACCTGGATTCTGCGCGGGACGTCCTTCTGCTACGTCCCTTCGGCCCTCAATCCA
GCGGACCTTCCTTCCCGCGGCCTGCTGCCGGCTCTGCGGCCTCTTCCGCGTCTTCGCCTTCGCCCTCAGA
CGAGTCGGATCTCCCTTTGGGCCGCCTCCCCGCCTGAGATCCTTTAAGACCAATGACTTACAAGGCAGCT
GTAGATCTTAGCCACTTTTTAAAAGAAAAGGGGGGACTGGAAGGGCTAATTCACTCCCAACGAAGACAAG
ATCTGCTTTTTGCTTGTACTGGGTCTCTCTGGTTAGACCAGATCTGAGCCTGGGAGCTCTCTGGCTAACT
AGGGAACCCACTGCTTAAGCCTCAATAAAGCTTGCCTTGAGTGCTTCAAGTAGTGTGTGCCCGTCTGTTG
TGTGACTCTGGTAACTAGAGATCCCTCAGACCCTTTTAGTCAGTGTGGAAAATCTCTAGCAGTAGTAGTT
CATGTCATCTTATTATTCAGTATTTATAACTTGCAAAGAAATGAATATCAGAGAGTGAGAGGCCCGGGTT
AATTAAGGAAAGGGCTAGATCATTCTTGAAGACGAAAGGGCCTCGTGATACGCCTATTTTTATAGGTTAA
TGTCATGATAATAATGGTTTCTTAGACGTCAGGTGGCACTTTTCGGGGAAATGTGCGCGGAACCCCTATT
TGTTTATTTTTCTAAATACATTCAAATATGTATCCGCTCATGAGACAATAACCCTGATAAATGCTTCAAT
AATATTGAAAAAGGAAGAGTATGAGTATTCAACATTTCCGTGTCGCCCTTATTCCCTTTTTTGCGGCATT
TTGCCTTCCTGTTTTTGCTCACCCAGAAACGCTGGTGAAAGTAAAAGATGCTGAAGATCAGTTGGGTGCA
CGAGTGGGTTACATCGAACTGGATCTCAACAGCGGTAAGATCCTTGAGAGTTTTCGCCCCGAAGAACGTT
TTCCAATGATGAGCACTTTTAAAGTTCTGCTATGTGGCGCGGTATTATCCCGTGTTGACGCCGGGCAAGA
GCAACTCGGTCGCCGCATACACTATTCTCAGAATGACTTGGTTGAGTACTCACCAGTCACAGAAAAGCAT
CTTACGGATGGCATGACAGTAAGAGAATTATGCAGTGCTGCCATAACCATGAGTGATAACACTGCGGCCA
ACTTACTTCTGACAACGATCGGAGGACCGAAGGAGCTAACCGCTTTTTTGCACAACATGGGGGATCATGT
AACTCGCCTTGATCGTTGGGAACCGGAGCTGAATGAAGCCATACCAAACGACGAGCGTGACACCACGATG
CCTGTAGCAATGGCAACAACGTTGCGCAAACTATTAACTGGCGAACTACTTACTCTAGCTTCCCGGCAAC
AATTAATAGACTGGATGGAGGCGGATAAAGTTGCAGGACCACTTCTGCGCTCGGCCCTTCCGGCTGGCTG
GTTTATTGCTGATAAATCTGGAGCCGGTGAGCGTGGGTCTCGCGGTATCATTGCAGCACTGGGGCCAGAT
GGTAAGCCCTCCCGTATCGTAGTTATCTACACGACGGGGAGTCAGGCAACTATGGATGAACGAAATAGAC
AGATCGCTGAGATAGGTGCCTCACTGATTAAGCATTGGTAACTGTCAGACCAAGTTTACTCATATATACT
TTAGATTGATTTAAAACTTCATTTTTAATTTAAAAGGATCTAGGTGAAGATCCTTTTTGATAATCTCATG
ACCAAAATCCCTTAACGTGAGTTTTCGTTCCACTGAGCGTCAGACCCCGTAGAAAAGATCAAAGGATCTT
CTTGAGATCCTTTTTTTCTGCGCGTAATCTGCTGCTTGCAAACAAAAAAACCACCGCTACCAGCGGTGGT
TTGTTTGCCGGATCAAGAGCTACCAACTCTTTTTCCGAAGGTAACTGGCTTCAGCAGAGCGCAGATACCA
AATACTGTTCTTCTAGTGTAGCCGTAGTTAGGCCACCACTTCAAGAACTCTGTAGCACCGCCTACATACC
TCGCTCTGCTAATCCTGTTACCAGTGGCTGCTGCCAGTGGCGATAAGTCGTGTCTTACCGGGTTGGACTC
AAGACGATAGTTACCGGATAAGGCGCAGCGGTCGGGCTGAACGGGGGGTTCGTGCACACAGCCCAGCTTG
GAGCGAACGACCTACACCGAACTGAGATACCTACAGCGTGAGCTATGAGAAAGCGCCACGCTTCCCGAAG
GGAGAAAGGCGGACAGGTATCCGGTAAGCGGCAGGGTCGGAACAGGAGAGCGCACGAGGGAGCTTCCAGG
GGGAAACGCCTGGTATCTTTATAGTCCTGTCGGGTTTCGCCACCTCTGACTTGAGCGTCGATTTTTGTGA
TGCTCGTCAGGGGGGCGGAGCCTATGGAAAAACGCCAGCAACGCGGCCTTTTTACGGTTCCTGGCCTTTT
GCTGGCCTTTTGCTCACATGTTCTTTCCTGCGTTATCCCCTGATTCTGTGGATAACCGTATTACCGCCTT
TGAGTGAGCTGATACCGCTCGCCGCAGCCGAACGACCGAGCGCAGCGAGTCAGTGAGCGAGGAAGCGGAA
GAGCGCCCAATACGCAAACCGCCTCTCCCCGCGCGTTGGCCGATTCATTAATGCAGCAAGCTCATGGCTG
ACTAATTTTTTTTATTTATGCAGAGGCCGAGGCCGCCTCGGCCTCTGAGCTATTCCAGAAGTAGTGAGGA
GGCTTTTTTGGAGGCCTAGGCTTTTGCAAAAAGCTCCCCGTGGCACGACAGGTTTCCCGACTGGAAAGCG
GGCAGTGAGCGCAACGCAATTAATGTGAGTTAGCTCACTCATTAGGCACCCCAGGCTTTACACTTTATGC
TTCCGGCTCGTATGTTGTGTGGAATTGTGAGCGGATAACAATTTCACACAGGAAACAGCTATGACATGAT
TACGAATTTCACAAATAAAGCATTTTTTTCACTGCATTCTAGTTGTGGTTTGTCCAAACTCATCAATGTA
TCTTATCATGTCTGGATCAACTGGATAACTCAAGCTAACCAAAATCATCCCAAACTTCCCACCCCATACC
CTATTACCACTGCCAATTACCTGTGGTTTCATTTACTCTAAACCTGTGATTCCTCTGAATTATTTTCATT
TTAAAGAAATTGTATTTGTTAAATATGTACTACAAACTTAGTAGT
