>Addgene plasmid #131134 | phage - ubc - nls - mcp - egfp - BirA* | depositor partial sequence | sequence record 251350 | NLS-HA-MCP-EGFP-BirA*
ATGGGCCCAAAAAAGAAAAGAAAAGTTGGCTACCCCTACGACGTGCCCGACTACGCCATCGAAGGCCGCC
ATATGATGGCTTCTAACTTTACTCAGTTCGTTCTCGTCGACAATGGCGGAACTGGCGACGTGACTGTCGC
CCCAAGCAACTTCGCTAACGGGATCGCTGAATGGATCAGCTCTAACTCGCGTTCACAGGCTTACAAAGTA
ACCTGTAGCGTTCGTCAGAGCTCTGCGCAGAATCGCAAATACACCATCAAAGTCGAGGTGCCTAAAGGCG
CCTGGCGTTCGTACTTAAATATGGAACTAACCATTCCAATTTTCGCCACGAATTCCGACTGCGAGCTTAT
TGTTAAGGCAATGCAAGGTCTCCTAAAAGATGGAAACCCGATTCCCTCAGCAATCGCAGCAAACTCCGGC
ATCTACGCGGATTCTAGAATGGTGAGCAAGGGCGAGGAGCTGTTCACCGGGGTGGTGCCCATCCTGGTCG
AGCTGGACGGCGACGTAAACGGCCACAAGTTCAGCGTGTCCGGCGAGGGCGAGGGCGATGCCACCTACGG
CAAGCTGACCCTGAAGTTCATCTGCACCACCGGCAAGCTGCCCGTGCCCTGGCCCACCCTCGTGACCACC
CTGACCTACGGCGTGCAGTGCTTCAGCCGCTACCCCGACCACATGAAGCAGCACGACTTCTTCAAGTCCG
CCATGCCCGAAGGCTACGTCCAGGAGCGCACCATCTTCTTCAAGGACGACGGCAACTACAAGACCCGCGC
CGAGGTGAAGTTCGAGGGCGACACCCTGGTGAACCGCATCGAGCTGAAGGGCATCGACTTCAAGGAGGAC
GGCAACATCCTGGGGCACAAGCTGGAGTACAACTACAACAGCCACAACGTCTATATCATGGCCGACAAGC
AGAAGAACGGCATCAAGGTGAACTTCAAGATCCGCCACAACATCGAGGACGGCAGCGTGCAGCTCGCCGA
CCACTACCAGCAGAACACCCCCATCGGCGACGGCCCCGTGCTGCTGCCCGACAACCACTACCTGAGCACC
CAGTCCGCCCTGAGCAAAGACCCCAACGAGAAGCGCGATCACATGGTCCTGCTGGAGTTCGTGACCGCCG
CCGGGATCACTCTCGGCATGGACGAGCTGTACAAGCTCGAGGACAAGGACAACACCGTGCCCCTGAAGCT
GATCGCCCTGCTGGCCAACGGCGAGTTCCACTCTGGCGAGCAGCTGGGAGAGACCCTGGGAATGAGCAGA
GCCGCCATCAACAAGCACATCCAGACACTGAGAGACTGGGGAGTGGACGTGTTCACCGTGCCTGGCAAGG
GCTACAGCCTGCCTGAGCCTATCCAGCTGCTGAACGCCAAGCAGATCCTGGGACAGCTGGATGGCGGAAG
CGTGGCCGTGCTGCCTGTGATCGACTCCACCAATCAGTACCTGCTGGACAGAATCGGAGAGCTGAAGTCC
GGCGACGCCTGCATCGCCGAGTACCAGCAGGCTGGCAGAGGAGGCAGAGGACGGAAGTGGTTCAGCCCAT
TCGGAGCCAACCTGTACCTGTCCATGTTCTGGAGACTGGAGCAGGGACCTGCTGCTGCCATCGGACTGAG
TCTGGTGATCGGAATCGTGATGGCCGAGGTGCTGAGAAAGCTGGGAGCCGACAAGGTGAGAGTGAAGTGG
CCTAATGACCTGTACCTCCAGGACCGCAAGCTGGCTGGCATCCTGGTGGAGCTGACAGGCAAGACAGGCG
ATGCCGCTCAGATCGTGATCGGAGCCGGAATCAACATGGCCATGAGAAGAGTGGAGGAGAGCGTGGTGAA
CCAGGGCTGGATCACCCTGCAGGAGGCTGGCATCAACCTGGACCGGAACACCCTGGCCGCCATGCTGATC
AGAGAGCTGAGAGCCGCTCTGGAGCTGTTCGAGCAGGAGGGACTGGCTCCTTACCTGAGCAGATGGGAGA
AGCTGGACAACTTCATCAACAGACCTGTGAAGCTGATCATCGGCGACAAGGAAATCTTCGGCATCTCCAG
AGGAATCGACAAGCAGGGAGCTCTGCTGCTGGAGCAGGACGGAATCATCAAGCCCTGGATGGGCGGAGAA
ATCTCCCTGAGAAGCGCAGAGAAGTAA
