>Addgene plasmid #131134 | phage - ubc - nls - mcp - egfp - BirA* | depositor partial sequence | sequence record 251351 | 1XMCP
GCTTCTAACTTTACTCAGTTCGTTCTCGTCGACAATGGCGGAACTGGCGACGTGACTGTCGCCCCAAGCA
ACTTCGCTAACGGGATCGCTGAATGGATCAGCTCTAACTCGCGTTCACAGGCTTACAAAGTAACCTGTAG
CGTTCGTCAGAGCTCTGCGCAGAATCGCAAATACACCATCAAAGTCGAGGTGCCTAAAGGCGCCTGGCGT
TCGTACTTAAATATGGAACTAACCATTCCAATTTTCGCCACGAATTCCGACTGCGAGCTTATTGTTAAGG
CAATGCAAGGTCTCCTAAAAGATGGAAACCCGATTCCCTCAGCAATCGCAGCAAACTCCGGC
